>Addgene plasmid #77207 | MAPKAPK2 gRNA (BRDN0001148536) | addgene full sequence | sequence record 187318 | Addgene Assembled Sequence
CCCGGGTGCAAAGATGGATAAAGTTTTAAACAGAGAGGAATCTTTGCAGCTAATGGACCTTCTAGGTCTT
GAAAGGAGTGGGAATTGGCTCCGGTGCCCGTCAGTGGGCAGAGCGCACATCGCCCACAGTCCCCGAGAAG
TTGGGGGGAGGGGTCGGCAATTGATCCGGTGCCTAGAGAAGGTGGCGCGGGGTAAACTGGGAAAGTGATG
TCGTGTACTGGCTCCGCCTTTTTCCCGAGGGTGGGGGAGAACCGTATATAAGTGCAGTAGTCGCCGTGAA
CGTTCTTTTTCGCAACGGGTTTGCCGCCAGAACACAGGTAAGTGCCGTGTGTGGTTCCCGCGGGCCTGGC
CTCTTTACGGGTTATGGCCCTTGCGTGCCTTGAATTACTTCCACCTGGCTGCAGTACGTGATTCTTGATC
CCGAGCTTCGGGTTGGAAGTGGGTGGGAGAGTTCGAGGCCTTGCGCTTAAGGAGCCCCTTCGCCTCGTGC
TTGAGTTGAGGCCTGGCCTGGGCGCTGGGGCCGCCGCGTGCGAATCTGGTGGCACCTTCGCGCCTGTCTC
GCTGCTTTCGATAAGTCTCTAGCCATTTAAAATTTTTGATGACCTGCTGCGACGCTTTTTTTCTGGCAAG
ATAGTCTTGTAAATGCGGGCCAAGATCTGCACACTGGTATTTCGGTTTTTGGGGCCGCGGGCGGCGACGG
GGCCCGTGCGTCCCAGCGCACATGTTCGGCGAGGCGGGGCCTGCGAGCGCGGCCACCGAGAATCGGACGG
GGGTAGTCTCAAGCTGGCCGGCCTGCTCTGGTGCCTGGCCTCGCGCCGCCGTGTATCGCCCCGCCCTGGG
CGGCAAGGCTGGCCCGGTCGGCACCAGTTGCGTGAGCGGAAAGATGGCCGCTTCCCGGCCCTGCTGCAGG
GAGCTCAAAATGGAGGACGCGGCGCTCGGGAGAGCGGGCGGGTGAGTCACCCACACAAAGGAAAAGGGCC
TTTCCGTCCTCAGCCGTCGCTTCATGTGACTCCACGGAGTACCGGGCGCCGTCCAGGCACCTCGATTAGT
TCTCGAGCTTTTGGAGTACGTCGTCTTTAGGTTGGGGGGAGGGGTTTTATGCGATGGAGTTTCCCCACAC
TGAGTGGGTGGAGACTGAAGTTAGGCCAGCTTGGCACTTGATGTAATTCTCCTTGGAATTTGCCCTTTTT
GAGTTTGGATCTTGGTTCATTCTCAAGCCTCAGACAGTGGTTCAAAGTTTTTTTCTTCCATTTCAGGTGT
CGTGACGTACGGCCACCATGACCGAGTACAAGCCCACGGTGCGCCTCGCCACCCGCGACGACGTCCCCAG
GGCCGTACGCACCCTCGCCGCCGCGTTCGCCGACTACCCCGCCACGCGCCACACCGTCGATCCGGACCGC
CACATCGAGCGGGTCACCGAGCTGCAAGAACTCTTCCTCACGCGCGTCGGGCTCGACATCGGCAAGGTGT
GGGTCGCGGACGACGGCGCCGCCGTGGCGGTCTGGACCACGCCGGAGAGCGTCGAAGCGGGGGCGGTGTT
CGCCGAGATCGGCCCGCGCATGGCCGAGTTGAGCGGTTCCCGGCTGGCCGCGCAGCAACAGATGGAAGGC
CTCCTGGCGCCGCACCGGCCCAAGGAGCCCGCGTGGTTCCTGGCCACCGTCGGAGTCTCGCCCGACCACC
AGGGCAAGGGTCTGGGCAGCGCCGTCGTGCTCCCCGGAGTGGAGGCGGCCGAGCGCGCCGGGGTGCCCGC
CTTCCTGGAGACCTCCGCGCCCCGCAACCTCCCCTTCTACGAGCGGCTCGGCTTCACCGTCACCGCCGAC
GTCGAGGTGCCCGAAGGACCGCGCACCTGGTGCATGACCCGCAAGCCCGGTGCCTGAACGCGTTAAGTCG
ACAATCAACCTCTGGATTACAAAATTTGTGAAAGATTGACTGGTATTCTTAACTATGTTGCTCCTTTTAC
GCTATGTGGATACGCTGCTTTAATGCCTTTGTATCATGCTATTGCTTCCCGTATGGCTTTCATTTTCTCC
TCCTTGTATAAATCCTGGTTGCTGTCTCTTTATGAGGAGTTGTGGCCCGTTGTCAGGCAACGTGGCGTGG
TGTGCACTGTGTTTGCTGACGCAACCCCCACTGGTTGGGGCATTGCCACCACCTGTCAGCTCCTTTCCGG
GACTTTCGCTTTCCCCCTCCCTATTGCCACGGCGGAACTCATCGCCGCCTGCCTTGCCCGCTGCTGGACA
GGGGCTCGGCTGTTGGGCACTGACAATTCCGTGGTGTTGTCGGGGAAATCATCGTCCTTTCCTTGGCTGC
TCGCCTGTGTTGCCACCTGGATTCTGCGCGGGACGTCCTTCTGCTACGTCCCTTCGGCCCTCAATCCAGC
GGACCTTCCTTCCCGCGGCCTGCTGCCGGCTCTGCGGCCTCTTCCGCGTCTTCGCCTTCGCCCTCAGACG
AGTCGGATCTCCCTTTGGGCCGCCTCCCCGCGTCGACTTTAAGACCAATGACTTACAAGGCAGCTGTAGA
TCTTAGCCACTTTTTAAAAGAAAAGGGGGGACTGGAAGGGCTAATTCACTCCCAACGAAGACAAGATCTG
CTTTTTGCTTGTACTGGGTCTCTCTGGTTAGACCAGATCTGAGCCTGGGAGCTCTCTGGCTAACTAGGGA
ACCCACTGCTTAAGCCTCAATAAAGCTTGCCTTGAGTGCTTCAAGTAGTGTGTGCCCGTCTGTTGTGTGA
CTCTGGTAACTAGAGATCCCTCAGACCCTTTTAGTCAGTGTGGAAAATCTCTAGCAGTACGTATAGTAGT
TCATGTCATCTTATTATTCAGTATTTATAACTTGCAAAGAAATGAATATCAGAGAGTGAGAGGAACTTGT
TTATTGCAGCTTATAATGGTTACAAATAAAGCAATAGCATCACAAATTTCACAAATAAAGCATTTTTTTC
ACTGCATTCTAGTTGTGGTTTGTCCAAACTCATCAATGTATCTTATCATGTCTGGCTCTAGCTATCCCGC
CCCTAACTCCGCCCATCCCGCCCCTAACTCCGCCCAGTTCCGCCCATTCTCCGCCCCATGGCTGACTAAT
TTTTTTTATTTATGCAGAGGCCGAGGCCGCCTCGGCCTCTGAGCTATTCCAGAAGTAGTGAGGAGGCTTT
TTTGGAGGCCTAGGGACGTACCCAATTCGCCCTATAGTGAGTCGTATTACGCGCGCTCACTGGCCGTCGT
TTTACAACGTCGTGACTGGGAAAACCCTGGCGTTACCCAACTTAATCGCCTTGCAGCACATCCCCCTTTC
GCCAGCTGGCGTAATAGCGAAGAGGCCCGCACCGATCGCCCTTCCCAACAGTTGCGCAGCCTGAATGGCG
AATGGG
[124 nt withheld, positions 3367-3490]
C
[91 nt withheld, positions 3492-3582]
A
[49 nt withheld, positions 3584-3632]
CCTTTGACGTTGGAGTCCACGTTCTTT
[37 nt withheld, positions 3660-3696]
ACCCTATCTCGGTCTATTCTTTTGATTTATAAGGGATTTTGCCGATTTCGGCCTATTGGTTAAAAAATGA
GCTGATTTAACAAAAATTTAACGCGAATTTTAACAAAATATTAACGCTTACAATTTAGGTGGCACTTTTC
GGGGAAATGTGCGCGGAACCCCTATTTGTTTATTTTTCTAAATACATTCAAATATGTATCCGCTCATGAG
ACAATAACCCTGATAAATGCTTCAATAATATTGAAAAAGGAAGAGTATGAGTATTCAACATTTCCGTGTC
GCCCTTATTCCCTTTTTTGCGGCATTTTGCCTTCCTGTTTTTGCTCACCCAGAAACGCTGGTGAAAGTAA
AAGATGCTGAAGATCAGTTGGGTGCACGAGTGGGTTACATCGAACTGGATCTCAACAGCGGTAAGATCCT
TGAGAGTTTTCGCCCCGAAGAACGTTTTCCAATGATGAGCACTTTTAAAGTTCTGCTATGTGGCGCGGTA
TTATCCCGTATTGACGCCGGGCAAGAGCAACTCGGTCGCCGCATACACTATTCTCAGAATGACTTGGTTG
AGTACTCACCAGTCACAGAAAAGCATCTTACGGATGGCATGACAGTAAGAGAATTATGCAGTGCTGCCAT
AACCATGAGTGATAACACTGCGGCCAACTTACTTCTGACAACGATCGGAGGACCGAAGGAGCTAACCGCT
TTTTTGCACAACATGGGGGATCATGTAACTCGCCTTGATCGTTGGGAACCGGAGCTGAATGAAGCCATAC
CAAACGACGAGCGTGACACCACGATGCCTGTAGCAATGGCAACAACGTTGCGCAAACTATTAACTGGCGA
ACTACTTACTCTAGCTTCCCGGCAACAATTAATAGACTGGATGGAGGCGGATAAAGTTGCAGGACCACTT
CTGCGCTCGGCCCTTCCGGCTGGCTGGTTTATTGCTGATAAATCTGGAGCCGGTGAGCGTGGGTCTCGCG
GTATCATTGCAGCACTGGGGCCAGATGGTAAGCCCTCCCGTATCGTAGTTATCTACACGACGGGGAGTCA
GGCAACTATGGATGAACGAAATAGACAGATCGCTGAGATAGGTGCCTCACTGATTAAGCATTGGTAACTG
TCAGACCAAGTTTACTCATATATACTTTAGATTGATTTAAAACTTCATTTTTAATTTAAAAGGATCTAGG
TGAAGATCCTTTTTGATAATCTCATGACCAAAATCCCTTAACGTGAGTTTTCGTTCCACTGAGCGTCAGA
CCCCGTAGAAAAGATCAAAGGATCTTCTTGAGATCCTTTTTTTCTGCGCGTAATCTGCTGCTTGCAAACA
AAAAAACCACCGCTACCAGCGGTGGTTTGTTTGCCGGATCAAGAGCTACCAACTCTTTTTCCGAAGGTAA
CTGGCTTCAGCAGAGCGCAGATACCAAATACTGTTCTTCTAGTGTAGCCGTAGTTAGGCCACCACTTCAA
GAACTCTGTAGCACCGCCTACATACCTCGCTCTGCTAATCCTGTTACCAGTGGCTGCTGCCAGTGGCGAT
AAGTCGTGTCTTACCGGGTTGGACTCAAGACGATAGTTACCGGATAAGGCGCAGCGGTCGGGCTGAACGG
GGGGTTCGTGCACACAGCCCAGCTTGGAGCGAACGACCTACACCGAACTGAGATACCTACAGCGTGAGCT
ATGAGAAAGCGCCACGCTTCCCGAAGGGAGAAAGGCGGACAGGTATCCGGTAAGCGGCAGGGTCGGAACA
GGAGAGCGCACGAGGGAGCTTCCAGGGGGAAACGCCTGGTATCTTTATAGTCCTGTCGGGTTTCGCCACC
TCTGACTTGAGCGTCGATTTTTGTGATGCTCGTCAGGGGGGCGGAGCCTATGGAAAAACGCCAGCAACGC
GGCCTTTTTACGGTTCCTGGCCTTTTGCTGGCCTTTTGCTCACATGTTCTTTCCTGCGTTATCCCCTGAT
TCTGTGGATAACCGTATTACCGCCTTTGAGTGAGCTGATACCGCTCGCCGCAGCCGAACGACCGAGCGCA
GCGAGTCAGTGAGCGAGGAAGCGGAAGAGCGCCCAATACGCAAACCGCCTCTCCCCGCGCGTTGGCCGAT
TCATTAATGCAGCTGGCACGACAGGTTTCCCGACTGGAAAGCGGGCAGTGAGCGCAACGCAATTAATGTG
AGTTAGCTCACTCATTAGGCACCCCAGGCTTTACACTTTATGCTTCCGGCTCGTATGTTGTGTGGAATTG
TGAGCGGATAACAATTTCACACAGGAAACAGCTATGACCATGATTACGCCAAGCGCGCAATTAACCCTCA
CTAAAGGGAACAAAAGCTGGAGCTGCAAGCTTAATGTAGTCTTATGCAATACTCTTGTAGTCTTGCAACA
TGGTAACGATGAGTTAGCAACATGCCTTACAAGGAGAGAAAAAGCACCGTGCATGCCGATTGGTGGAAGT
AAGGTGGTACGATCGTGCCTTATTAGGAAGGCAACAGACGGGTCTGACATGGATTGGACGAACCACTGAA
TTGCCGCATTGCAGAGATATTGTATTTAAGTGCCTAGCTCGATACATAAACGGGTCTCTCTGGTTAGACC
AGATCTGAGCCTGGGAGCTCTCTGGCTAACTAGGGAACCCACTGCTTAAGCCTCAATAAAGCTTGCCTTG
AGTGCTTCAAGTAGTGTGTGCCCGTCTGTTGTGTGACTCTGGTAACTAGAGATCCCTCAGACCCTTTTAG
TCAGTGTGGAAAATCTCTAGCAGTGGCGCCCGAACAGGGACTTGAAAGCGAAAGGGAAACCAGAGGAGCT
CTCTCGACGCAGGACTCGGCTTGCTGAAGCGCGCACGGCAAGAGGCGAGGGGCGGCGACTGGTGAGTACG
CCAAAAATTTTGACTAGCGGAGGCTAGAAGGAGAGAGATGGGTGCGAGAGCGTCAGTATTAAGCGGGGGA
GAATTAGATCGCGATGGGAAAAAATTCGGTTAAGGCCAGGGGGAAAGAAAAAATATAAATTAAAACATAT
AGTATGGGCAAGCAGGGAGCTAGAACGATTCGCAGTTAATCCTGGCCTGTTAGAAACATCAGAAGGCTGT
AGACAAATACTGGGACAGCTACAACCATCCCTTCAGACAGGATCAGAAGAACTTAGATCATTATATAATA
CAGTAGCAACCCTCTATTGTGTGCATCAAAGGATAGAGATAAAAGACACCAAGGAAGCTTTAGACAAGAT
AGAGGAAGAGCAAAACAAAAGTAAGACCACCGCACAGCAAGCGGCCGCTGATCTTCAGACCTGGAGGAGG
AGATATGAGGGACAATTGGAGAAGTGAATTATATAAATATAAAGTAGTAAAAATTGAACCATTAGGAGTA
GCACCCACCAAGGCAAAGAGAAGAGTGGTGCAGAGAGAAAAAAGAGCAGTGGGAATAGGAGCTTTGTTCC
TTGGGTTCTTGGGAGCAGCAGGAAGCACTATGGGCGCAGCGTCAATGACGCTGACGGTACAGGCCAGACA
ATTATTGTCTGGTATAGTGCAGCAGCAGAACAATTTGCTGAGGGCTATTGAGGCGCAACAGCATCTGTTG
CAACTCACAGTCTGGGGCATCAAGCAGCTCCAGGCAAGAATCCTGGCTGTGGAAAGATACCTAAAGGATC
AACAGCTCCTGGGGATTTGGGGTTGCTCTGGAAAACTCATTTGCACCACTGCTGTGCCTTGGAATGCTAG
TTGGAGTAATAAATCTCTGGAACAGATTTGGAATCACACGACCTGGATGGAGTGGGACAGAGAAATTAAC
AATTACACAAGCTTAATACACTCCTTAATTGAAGAATCGCAAAACCAGCAAGAAAAGAATGAACAAGAAT
TATTGGAATTAGATAAATGGGCAAGTTTGTGGAATTGGTTTAACATAACAAATTGGCTGTGGTATATAAA
ATTATTCATAATGATAGTAGGAGGCTTGGTAGGTTTAAGAATAGTTTTTGCTGTACTTTCTATAGTGAAT
AGAGTTAGGCAGGGATATTCACCATTATCGTTTCAGACCCACCTCCCAACCCCGAGGGGACCCAGAGAGG
GCCTATTTCCCATGATTCCTTCATATTTGCATATACGATACAAGGCTGTTAGAGAGATAATTAGAATTAA
TTTGACTGTAAACACAAAGATATTAGTACAAAATACGTGACGTAGAAAGTAATAATTTCTTGGGTAGTTT
GCAGTTTTAAAATTATGTTTTAAAATGGACTATCATATGCTTACCGTAACTTGAAAGTATTTCGATTTCT
TGGCTTTATATATCTTGTGGAAAGGACGAAACACCGTGTTATACACCGTACTATGTGTTTTAGAGCTAGA
AATAGCAAGTTAAAATAAGGCTAGTCCGTTATCAACTTGAAAAAGTGGCACCGAGTCGGTGCTTTTTTAA
GCTTGGCGTAACTAGATCTTGAGACAAATGGCAGTATTCATCCACAATTTTAAAAGAAAAGGGGGGATTG
GGGGGTACAGTGCAGGGGAAAGAATAGTAGACATAATAGCAACAGACATACAAACTAAAGAATTACAAAA
ACAAATTACAAAAATTCAAAATTTTCGGGTTTATTACAGGGACAGCAGAGATCCACTTTGGCGCCGGCTC
GAGGGGG
Features (pLannotate 1.2.2; 29 found; start..end, strand, type, name):
     14..80      +  CDS            small t antigen (fragment): SV40 (simian virus 40) small t antigen
    106..317     +  promoter       EF-1α core promoter: core promoter for human elongation factor EF-1α
    318..1256    +  intron         EF-1α intron A: intron upstream of the start codon of human EF-1α
   1278..1877    +  CDS            PuroR (fragment): puromycin N-acetyltransferase; pac from Streptomyces; confers resistance to puromycin
   1893..2481    +  misc_feature   WPRE: woodchuck hepatitis virus posttranscriptional regulatory element
   2532..2551    +  misc_feature   cPPT/CTS (fragment): central polypurine tract and central termination sequence of HIV-1
   2553..2786    +  LTR            3' LTR (ΔU3): self-inactivating 3' long terminal repeat (LTR) from HIV-1
   2864..2985    +  polyA_signal   SV40 poly(A) signal: SV40 polyadenylation signal
   3025..3160    +  rep_origin     SV40 ori: SV40 origin of replication
   3181..3199    -  promoter       T7 promoter: promoter for bacteriophage T7 RNA polymerase
   3207..3362    +  CDS            lacZα (fragment): LacZα fragment of β-galactosidase; lacZ fragment
   3367..3795    +  rep_origin     f1 ori (sequence partly withheld): f1 bacteriophage origin of replication; arrow indicates direction of (+) strand synthesis
   3848..3952    +  promoter       AmpR promoter: bla
   3953..4813    +  CDS            AmpR: β-lactamase; bla; confers resistance to ampicillin, carbenicillin, and related antibiotics
   4984..5572    +  rep_origin     ori: high-copy-number ColE1/pMB1/pBR322/pUC origin of replication
   5755..5847    +  CDS            lacI (fragment): lac repressor; lacI; The lac repressor binds to the lac operator to inhibit transcription in E. coli. This inhibition can be relieved by adding lactose or isopropyl-β-D-thiogalactopyranoside (IPTG).
   5860..5881    +  protein_bind   CAP binding site: CAP binding activates transcription in the presence of cAMP. E. coli catabolite activator protein
   5896..5926    +  promoter       lac promoter: promoter for the E. coli lac operon
   5934..5950    +  protein_bind   lac operator: The lac repressor binds to the lac operator to inhibit transcription in E. coli. This inhibition can be relieved by adding lactose or isopropyl-β-D-thiogalactopyranoside (IPTG). lac repressor encoded by lacI
   5995..6013    +  promoter       T3 promoter: promoter for bacteriophage T3 RNA polymerase
   6041..6267    +  promoter       RSV promoter: Rous sarcoma virus enhancer/promoter
   6268..6448    +  LTR            5' LTR (truncated): truncated 5' long terminal repeat (LTR) from HIV-1
   6495..6620    +  misc_feature   HIV-1 Ψ: packaging signal of human immunodeficiency virus type 1
   6604..6967    +  CDS            HIV-1 gag (fragment): gag protein from human immunodeficiency virus 1; gag
   7113..7346    +  misc_feature   RRE: The Rev response element (RRE) of HIV-1 allows for Rev-dependent mRNA export from the nucleus to the cytoplasm.
   7723..7749    +  CDS            Rev (fragment): human immunodeficiency virus 1 (HIV-1) Rev protein; rev; enhances nuclear export of unspliced and incompletely spliced viral mRNAs
   7753..7993    +  promoter       U6 promoter: RNA polymerase III promoter for human U6 snRNA
   8023..8098    +  misc_RNA       gRNA scaffold: guide RNA scaffold for the Streptococcus pyogenes CRISPR/Cas9 system
   8154..8271    +  misc_feature   cPPT/CTS: central polypurine tract and central termination sequence of HIV-1
