[The description below was written by a language model from this plasmid's Addgene catalogue record and pLannotate feature annotations shown in this document.]
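Description:
MAPKAPK2 gRNA (BRDN0001148536) is a third-generation lentiviral transfer plasmid built on the lentiGuide-Puro backbone that delivers a single CRISPR guide RNA against human MAPKAPK2 (also known as MK2). It is maintained in E. coli through a high-copy ColE1/pUC-type origin with ampicillin selection from the β-lactamase gene. The backbone also carries an f1 origin, an SV40 origin and poly(A) signal, and lac, T7 and T3 promoter remnants left over from its cloning-vector ancestry.

The viral segment begins with an RSV promoter fused to a truncated HIV-1 5' LTR, which drives Tat-independent transcription of the genomic RNA in packaging cells. This is followed by the Ψ packaging signal with a partial gag sequence, and the Rev response element for nuclear export. Next comes the human U6 RNA polymerase III promoter, which expresses the 20-nt targeting spacer joined to the Streptococcus pyogenes Cas9 gRNA scaffold. A cPPT/CTS element that aids nuclear import of the viral genome lies downstream of the scaffold. A separate cassette uses the EF-1α core promoter with its intron A to express puromycin N-acetyltransferase, so transduced mammalian cells can be selected with puromycin. The WPRE boosts transcript expression, and the ΔU3 3' LTR makes the integrated provirus self-inactivating.

The plasmid does not encode Cas9, so it must be paired with a separate Cas9 vector such as lentiCas9-Blast or used in cells that already express the nuclease. The guide was designed against two MAPKAPK2 reference transcripts and belongs to a human kinome gRNA collection created with optimized sgRNA design rules. It is suited to knocking out this kinase gene in human cells.
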