Addgene plasmid #77207: MAPKAPK2 gRNA (BRDN0001148536)
Purpose: 3rd generation lentiviral gRNA plasmid targeting human MAPKAPK2
Depositing lab: John Doench & David Root. Depositing organization: Broad Institute. Publication: Optimized sgRNA design to maximize activity and minimize off-target effects of CRISPR-Cas9. Doench JG, Fusi N, Sullender M, Hegde M, Vaimberg EW, Donovan KF, Smith I, Tothova Z, Wilen C, Orchard R, Virgin HW, Listgarten J, Root DE. Nat Biotechnol. 2016 Jan 18. doi: 10.1038/nbt.3437. PubMed 26780180.
Backbone
  Vector backbone: lentiGuide-Puro
  Backbone manufacturer: Zhang Lab (Addgene plasmid # 52963)
  Vector type: Mammalian Expression, Lentiviral, CRISPR
  Selectable markers: Puromycin
Growth in bacteria
  Bacterial resistance: Ampicillin, 100 μg/mL
  Growth temperature: 37°C
  Growth strain: DH5alpha
  Copy number: High Copy
Gene/Insert
  Gene/Insert name: MAPKAPK2 (alt names: MAPKAPK2; NM_004759.4)
  gRNA/shRNA sequence: TGTTATACACCGTACTATGT
  Species: H. sapiens (human)
  Entrez Gene: MAPKAPK2 (a.k.a. MAPKAP-K2, MK-2, MK2)
  Promoter: hU6
  Cloning method: Unknown
  Sequencing primers: 5′ U6-F; 3′ pS2-R
Terms and licenses: Academic/Nonprofit Terms; Industry Terms: Not Available to Industry
Depositor comments: The gRNA was designed to target the following Genbank reference sequence(s): NM_004759.4,NM_032960.3. Note that this plasmid does NOT contain Cas9. It should be used in conjunction with lentiCas9-Blast (Addgene #52962) or otherwise with cell lines already expressing Cas9. Browse the full kinome gRNA library at http://www.addgene.org/pooled-library/broadgpp-human-kinome/ or visit http://www.broadinstitute.org/rnai/public/ for detailed protocols and information.
How to cite: MAPKAPK2 gRNA (BRDN0001148536) was a gift from John Doench & David Root (Addgene plasmid # 77207 ; http://n2t.net/addgene:77207 ; RRID:Addgene_77207)
