>Addgene plasmid #77207 | MAPKAPK2 gRNA (BRDN0001148536) | depositor partial sequence | sequence record 144667 | Target Sequence
TGTTATACACCGTACTATGT
