>Addgene plasmid #77207 | MAPKAPK2 gRNA (BRDN0001148536) | addgene partial sequence | sequence record 187317 | hU6-F
TCTTGGGTAGTTTGCANCNTTTAAAATTATGTTTTAAAATGGACTATCATATGCTTACCGTAACTTGAAA
GTATTTCGATTTCTTGGCTTTATATATCTTGTGGAAAGGACGAAACACCGTGTTATACACCGTACTATGT
GTTTTAGAGCTAGAAATAGCAAGTTAAAATAAGGCTAGTCCGTTATCAACTTGAAAAAGTGGCACCGAGT
CGGTGCTTTTTTAAGCTTGGCGTAACTAGATCTTGAGACAAATGGCAGTATTCATCCACAATTTTAAAAG
AAAAGGGGGGATTGGGGGGTACAGTGCAGGGGAAAGAATAGTAGACATAATAGCAACAGACATACAAACT
AAAGAATTACAAAAACAAATTACAAAAATTCAAAATTTTCGGGTTTATTACAGGGACAGCAGAGATCCAC
TTTGGCGCCGGCTCGAGGGGGCCCGGGTGCAAAGATGGATAAAGTTTTAAACAGAGAGGAATCTTTGCAG
CTAATGGACCTTCTAGGTCTTGAAAGGAGTGGGAATTGGCTCCGGTGCCCGTCAGTGGGCAGAGCGCACA
TCGCCCACAG
